>Addgene plasmid #15880 | pISH-V2rf | depositor partial sequence | sequence record 8418 | Author sequence
GAGAGAAGAGATACTGCCTGAAGAAAACAGTAACTTTTCTGTACTATAATGATCCCCTGGGGAAGGGAAT
CACACTTCTTTCCATTGGATTCTCAACACTCACAGCTCTTGTTATTTGGGTATTTGTAGAACACAGAGGC
ACTCCAATTATAAAGGCCAATAATAGATCCCTCAGTTACATACTGCTCATCACTCTCATCCTCTGTTTCC
TCTGTCCATTGCTCTTCATTGGCCTTCCAAATACAGCAACGTGTATAATGCAACAGTACATGTTTGGACT
TCTGTTCACTGTGGCCCTATCCACTGTGTTAGCCAAAACCATCACTGTAGTTATGGCCTTCAAGATTACT
GCTCCAGGAAGAAAGATAAGGTGGTTGCTGACATCACAGGTCCCTAAATCTGTCATTCCAGTTTGCATCC
TGATACAAGTACTTCTCTCTGGTATATGGCTGGGAACATCTCCTCCATTTATTGACAAGGATTATCAGTC
TGAACATGGACACATCATCATTCTTTGCAGCAAGGGCTCATATATTTACTTCTACTGCACTCTGGCTTAC
CTGAGAGTCATGGCCTTTGGGAGTTACCTCTTGGCTTTCTTATCCAGGAGACTGCCCGACAGATTTAATG
AATCTAAGTCCCTGGCTTTCAGCATGCTTGTGTTCTGCAGTGTATGGGTCATGTTCCTCCCTGTCTACCC
AGCACCTCT
