>Addgene plasmid #15880 | pISH-V2rf | addgene partial sequence | sequence record 22615 | SP6 5'-ATTTAGGTGACACTATAG-3'
GTTGGGGAGCTCTCCCATATGGTCGACCTGCAGGCGGCCGCGAATTCACTAGTGATTGAGAGAAGAGATA
CTGCCTGAAGAAAACAGTAACTTTTCTGTACTATAATGATCCCCTGGGGAAGGGAATCACACTTCTTTCC
ATTGGATTCTCAACACTCACAGCTCTTGTTATTTGGGTATTTGTAGAACACAGAGGCACTCCAATTATAA
AGGCCAATAATAGATCCCTCAGTTACATACTGCTCATCACTCTCATCCTCTGTTTCCTCTGTCCATTGCT
CTTCATTGGCCTTCCAAATACAGCAACGTGTATAATGCAACAGTACATGTTTGGACTTCTGTTCACTGTG
GCCCTATCCACTGTGTTAGCCAAAACCATCACTGTAGTTATGGCCTTCAAGATTACTGCTCCAGGAAGAA
AGATAAGGTGGTTGCTGACATCACAGGTCCCTAAATCTGTCATTCCAGTTTGCATCCTGATACAAGTACT
TCTCTCTGGTATATGGCTGGGAACATCTCCTCCATTTATTGACAAGGATTATCAGTCTGAACATGGACAC
ATCATCATTCTTTGCAGCAAGGGCTCATATATTTACTTCTACTGCACTCTGGCTTACCTGAGAGTCATGG
CCTTTGGGAGTTACCTCTTGGCTTTCTTATCCAGGAGACTGCCCGACAGATTTAATGAATCTAAGTCCCT
GGCTTTCAGCATGCTTGTGTTCTGCAGTGTATGGGTCATGTTCCTCCCTGTCTACCCAGCACC
