[The description below was written by a language model from this plasmid's Addgene catalogue record.]
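Description:
pISH-V2rf is a bacterial cloning plasmid built on the pGEM-T Easy backbone (about 3.0 kb without insert) that serves as a template for making in situ hybridization riboprobes. It is maintained in E. coli as a high-copy plasmid under ampicillin selection. No feature table accompanies the record, so the details of the backbone elements are not itemised. pGEM-T Easy is, however, a standard vector whose multiple cloning site is flanked by opposing SP6 and T7 bacteriophage RNA polymerase promoters. This fits the SP6 and T7 sequencing primers listed for the 5′ and 3′ ends of the insert.

The insert is a 709 bp fragment of mouse V2rf, a member of the V2R family of vomeronasal receptor genes. The record does not say which part of the gene or transcript the fragment covers. The fragment is not placed under any promoter for cellular expression, and it carries no tags or reporters. Its role is to be transcribed in vitro. According to the depositor's note, linearising the plasmid with SpeI and transcribing with T7 RNA polymerase gives a run-off antisense RNA complementary to the V2rf mRNA. Such a probe can be labelled and used to detect V2rf-expressing cells in tissue sections.

The "ISH" in the plasmid name reflects this use. The associated study examined combinatorial coexpression of neural and immune multigene families in mouse vomeronasal sensory neurons. The plasmid is therefore best regarded as a gene-specific probe template for mapping which vomeronasal neurons express V2rf.
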