Addgene plasmid #15880: pISH-V2rf
Depositing lab: Peter Mombaerts. Depositing organization: Rockefeller University. Publication: Combinatorial coexpression of neural and immune multigene families in mouse vomeronasal sensory neurons. Ishii T, Hirota J, Mombaerts P. Curr Biol. 2003 Mar 4. 13(5):394-400. 10.1016/S0960-9822(03)00092-7 PubMed 12620187.
Backbone
  Vector backbone: pGEM-T Easy
  Backbone size w/o insert (bp): 3015
Growth in bacteria
  Bacterial resistance: Ampicillin, 100 μg/mL
  Growth temperature: 37°C
  Growth strain: DH5alpha
  Copy number: High Copy
Gene/Insert
  Gene/Insert name: V2rf
  Species: M. musculus (mouse)
  Insert size (bp): 709
  Cloning method: Restriction Enzyme
  Sequencing primers: 5′ SP6; 3′ T7
Terms and licenses: Academic/Nonprofit Terms; Industry Terms: Not Available to Industry
Depositor comments: SpeI digestion and T7 RNA polymerase for antisense probe
How to cite: pISH-V2rf was a gift from Peter Mombaerts (Addgene plasmid # 15880 ; http://n2t.net/addgene:15880 ; RRID:Addgene_15880)
